>Addgene plasmid #103524 | LSB-hsa-miR-431-5p | depositor full sequence | sequence record 196095 | Full Sequence
AATTGAGGGGATAACGCAGGAAAGAACATGTGAGCAAAAGGCCAGCAAAAGGCCAGGAACCGTAAAAAGG
CCGCGTTGCTGGCGTTTTTCCATAGGCTCCGCCCCCCTGACGAGCATCACAAAAATCGACGCTCAAGTCA
GAGGTGGCGAAACCCGACAGGACTATAAAGATACCAGGCGTTTCCCCCTGGAAGCTCCCTCGTGCGCTCT
CCTGTTCCGACCCTGCCGCTTACCGGATACCTGTCCGCCTTTCTCCCTTCGGGAAGCGTGGCGCTTTCTC
ATAGCTCACGCTGTAGGTATCTCAGTTCGGTGTAGGTCGTTCGCTCCAAGCTGGGCTGTGTGCACGAACC
CCCCGTTCAGCCCGACCGCTGCGCCTTATCCGGTAACTATCGTCTTGAGTCCAACCCGGTAAGACACGAC
TTATCGCCACTGGCAGCAGCCACTGGTAACAGGATTAGCAGAGCGAGGTATGTAGGCGGTGCTACAGAGT
TCTTGAAGTGGTGGCCTAACTACGGCTACACTAGAAGAACAGTATTTGGTATCTGCGCTCTGCTGAAGCC
AGTTACCTTCGGAAAAAGAGTTGGTAGCTCTTGATCCGGCAAACAAACCACCGCTGGTAGCGGTGGTTTT
TTTGTTTGCAAGCAGCAGATTACGCGCAGAAAAAAAGGATCTCAAGAAGATCCTTTGATCTTTTCTACGG
GGTCTGACGCTCAGTGGAACGAAAACTCACGTTAAGGGATTTTGGTCATGAGATTATCAAAAAGGATCTT
CACCTAGATCCTTTTAAATTAAAAATGAAGTTTTAAATCAATCTAAAGTATATATGAGTAAACTTGGTCT
GACAGTTACCAATGCTTAATCAGTGAGGCACCTATCTCAGCGATCTGTCTATTTCGTTCATCCATAGTTG
CCTGACTCCCCGTCGTGTAGATAACTACGATACGGGAGGGCTTACCATCTGGCCCCAGTGCTGCAATGAT
ACCGCGAGAACCACGCTCACCGGCTCCAGATTTATCAGCAATAAACCAGCCAGCCGGAAGGGCCGAGCGC
AGAAGTGGTCCTGCAACTTTATCCGCCTCCATCCAGTCTATTAATTGTTGCCGGGAAGCTAGAGTAAGTA
GTTCGCCAGTTAATAGTTTGCGCAACGTTGTTGCCATTGCTACAGGCATCGTGGTGTCACGCTCGTCGTT
TGGTATGGCTTCATTCAGCTCCGGTTCCCAACGATCAAGGCGAGTTACATGATCCCCCATGTTGTGCAAA
AAAGCGGTTAGCTCCTTCGGTCCTCCGATCGTTGTCAGAAGTAAGTTGGCCGCAGTGTTATCACTCATGG
TTATGGCAGCACTGCATAATTCTCTTACTGTCATGCCATCCGTAAGATGCTTTTCTGTGACTGGTGAGTA
CTCAACCAAGTCATTCTGAGAATAGTGTATGCGGCGACCGAGTTGCTCTTGCCCGGCGTCAATACGGGAT
AATACCGCGCCACATAGCAGAACTTTAAAAGTGCTCATCATTGGAAAACGTTCTTCGGGGCGAAAACTCT
CAAGGATCTTACCGCTGTTGAGATCCAGTTCGATGTAACCCACTCGTGCACCCAACTGATCTTCAGCATC
TTTTACTTTCACCAGCGTTTCTGGGTGAGCAAAAACAGGAAGGCAAAATGCCGCAAAAAAGGGAATAAGG
GCGACACGGAAATGTTGAATACTCATACTCTTCCTTTTTCAATATTATTGAAGCATTTATCAGGGTTATT
GTCTCATGAGCGGATACATATTTGAATGTAGCTCCGAATTTCTCGAGGGCTTGTCGACGACGGCGGTCTC
CGTCGTCAGGATCATGAATTCGACCCGCCTGCCACCATGACCGAGTACAAGCCCACGGTGCGCCTCGCCA
CCCGCGACGACGTCCCCCGGGCCGTACGCACCCTCGCCGCCGCGTTCGCCGACTACCCCGCCACGCGCCA
CACCGTCGACCCGGACCGCCACATCGAGCGGGTCACCGAGCTGCAAGAACTCTTCCTCACGCGCGTCGGG
CTCGACATCGGCAAGGTGTGGGTCGCGGACGACGGCGCCGCGGTGGCGGTCTGGACCACGCCGGAGAGCG
TCGAAGCGGGGGCGGTGTTCGCCGAGATCGGCCCGCGCATGGCCGAGTTGAGCGGTTCCCGGCTGGCCGC
GCAGCAACAGATGGAAGGCCTCCTGGCGCCGCACCGGCCCAAGGAGCCCGCGTGGTTCCTGGCCACCGTC
GGCGTCTCGCCCGACCACCAGGGCAAGGGTCTGGGCAGCGCCGTCGTGCTCCCCGGAGTGGAGGCGGCCG
AGCGCGCCGGGGTGCCCGCCTTCCTGGAGACATCCGCGCCCCGCAACCTCCCCTTCTACGAGCGGCTCGG
CTTCACCGTCACCGCCGACGTCGAGGTGCCCGAAGGACCGCGCACCTGGTGCATGACCCGCAAGCCCGGT
GCCTGATACGCGTGAATTCACTCCTCAGGTGCAGGCTGCCTATCAGAAGGTGGTGGCTGGTGTGGCCAAT
GCCCTGGCTCACAAATACCACTGAGATCTTTTTCCCTCTGCCAAAAATTATGGGGACATCATGAAGCCCC
TTGAGCATCTGACTTCTGGCTAATAAAGGAAATTTATTTTCATTGCAATAGTGTGTTGGAATTTTTTGTG
TCTCTCACTCGGAAGGACATATGGGAGGGCAAATCATTTAAAACATCAGAATGAGTATTTGGTTTAGAGT
TTGGCAACATATGCCCATATGCTGGCTGCCATGAACAAAGGTTGGCTATAAAGAGGTCATCAGTATATGA
AACAGCCCCCTGCTGTCCATTCCTTATTCCATAGAAAAGCCTTGACTTGAGGTTAGATTTTTTTTATATT
TTGTTTTGTGTTATTTTTTTCTTTAACATCCCTAAAATTTTCCTTACATGTTTTACTAGCCAGATTTTTC
CTCCTCTCCTGACTACTCCCAGTCATAGCTGTCCCTCTTCTCTTATGGAGATCCCTCGACCTGCAGCCCA
AGCTTGAATTCTCTAGAATTACCCTGTTATCCCTATGCTTGGTTTACCGAGCTCTTATTGGTTTTCAAAC
TTCATTGACTGTGCCCAACGCGCCTGGGAGCTCACGGGGACAGCCCCCCCCCAAAGCCCCCAGGGATGTA
ATTACGTCCCTCCCCCGCTAGGGGGCAGCAGCGAGCCGCCCGGGGCTCCGCTCCGGTCCGGCGCTCCCCC
CGCATCCCCGAGCCGGCAGCGTGCGGGGACAGCCCGGGCACGGGGAAGGTGGCACGGGATCGCTTTCCTC
TGAACGCTTCTCGCTGCTCTTTGAGCCTGCAGACACCTGGGGGGATACGGGGAAAAAGCTAGGCTGAAAG
ACCGGTTCTTAGAATGACACGCGCCTGGGAGCTCACGGGGACAGCCCCCCCCCAAAGCCCCCAGGGATGT
AATTACGTCCCTCCCCCGCTAGGGGGCAGCAGCGAGCCGCCCGGGGCTCCGCTCCGGTCCGGCGCTCCCC
CCGCATCCCCGAGCCGGCAGCGTGCGGGGACAGCCCGGGCACGGGGAAGGTGGCACGGGATCGCTTTCCT
CTGAACGCTTCTCGCTGCTCTTTGAGCCTGCAGACACCTGGGGGGATACGGGGAAAAAGCTAACTTCTGA
GACGACAACTTTGTATAGAAAAGTTGGCTCCGAATTCGCCCTTGACAGCAGAGATCCAGTTTGGTTAATT
AATTGGCTCCGGTGCCCGTCAGTGGGCAGAGCGCACATCGCCCACAGTCCCCGAGAAGTTGTGGGGAGGG
GTCGGCAATTGAACCGGTGCCTAGAGAAGGTGGCGCGGGGTAAACTGGGAAAGTGATGTCGTGTACTGGC
TCCGCCTTTTTCCCGAGGGTGGGGGAGAACCGTATATAAGTGCAGTAGTCGCCGTGAACGTTCTTTTTCG
CAACGGGTTTGCCGCCAGAACACAGGTAAGTGCCGTGTGTGGTTCCCGCGGGCCTGGCCTCTTTACGGGT
TATGGCCCTTGCGTGCCTTGAATTACTTCCACCTGGCTGCAGTACGTGATTCTTGATCCCGAGCTTCGGG
TTGGAAGTGGGTGGGAGAGTTCGAGGCCTTGCGCTTAAGGAGCCCCTTCGCCTCGTGCTTGAGTTGAGGC
CTGGCCTGGGCGCTGGGGCCGCCGCGTGCGAATCTGGTGGCACCTTCGCGCCTGTCTCGCTGCTTTCGAT
AAGTCTCTAGCCATTTAAAATTTTTGATGACCTGCTGCGACGCTTTTTTTCTGGCAAGATAGTCTTGTAA
ATGCGGGCCAAGATCTGCACACTGGTATTTCGGTTTTTGGGGCCGCGGGCGGCGACGGGGCCCGTGCGTC
CCAGCGCACATGTTCGGCGAGGCGGGGCCTGCGAGCGCGGCCACCGAGAATCGGACGGGGGTAGTCTCAA
GCTGGCCGGCCTGCTCTGGTGCCTGGCCTCGCGCCGCCGTGTATCGCCCCGCCCTGGGCGGCAAGGCTGG
CCCGGTCGGCACCAGTTGCGTGAGCGGAAAGATGGCCGCTTCCCGGCCCTGCTGCAGGGAGCTCAAAATG
GAGGACGCGGCGCTCGGGAGAGCGGGCGGGTGAGTCACCCACACAAAGGAAAAGGGCCTTTCCGTCCTCA
GCCGTCGCTTCATGTGACTCCACGGAGTACCGGGCGCCGTCCAGGCACCTCGATTAGTTCTCGAGCTTTT
GGAGTACGTCGTCTTTAGGTTGGGGGGAGGGGTTTTATGCGATGGAGTTTCCCCACACTGAGTGGGTGGA
GACTGAAGTTAGGCCAGCTTGGCACTTGATGTAATTCTCCTTGGAATTTGCCCTTTTTGAGTTTGGATCT
TGGTTCATTCTCAAGCCTCAGACAGTGGTTCAAAGTTTTTTTCTTCCATTTCAGGTGTCGTGAGAAGGGC
GAATTCGACCCAAGTTTGTACAAAAAAGCAGGCTGGATCCAGGTGCCACCATGGTGAGCGAGCTGATTAA
GGAGAACATGCACATGAAGCTGTACATGGAGGGCACCGTGAACAACCACCACTTCAAGTGCACATCCGAG
GGCGAAGGCAAGCCCTACGAGGGCACCCAGACCATGAGAATCAAGGCGGTCGAGGGCGGCCCTCTCCCCT
TCGCCTTCGACATCCTGGCTACCAGCTTCATGTACGGCAGCAAAACCTTCATCAACCACACCCAGGGCAT
CCCCGACTTCTTTAAGCAGTCCTTCCCCGAGGGCTTCACATGGGAGAGAGTCACCACATACGAAGATGGG
GGCGTGCTGACCGCTACCCAGGACACCAGCCTCCAGGACGGCTGCCTCATCTACAACGTCAAGATCAGAG
GGGTGAACTTCCCATCCAACGGCCCTGTGATGCAGAAGAAAACACTCGGCTGGGAGGCCTCCACCGAGAC
ACTGTACCCCGCTGACGGCGGCCTGGAAGGCAGAGCCGACATGGCCCTGAAGCTCGTGGGCGGGGGCCAC
CTGATCTGCAACCTTAAGACCACATACAGATCCAAGAAACCCGCTAAGAACCTCAAGATGCCCGGCGTCT
ACTATGTGGACAGGAGACTGGAAAGAATCAAGGAGGCCGACAAAGAGACATACGTCGAGCAGCACGAGGT
GGCTGTGGCCAGATACTGCGACCTCCCTAGCAAACTGGGGCACAAACTTAATTGAGAATTCTACCACCCA
GCTTTCTTGTACAAAGTGGTACGTCTCAAGACCAGAGGTCTCTGCTTGACTAAATTGCATGACGGCCTGC
AAGACATGCATGACGGCCTGCAAGACATGCATGACGGCCTGCAAGACATGCATGACGGCCTGCAAGACAC
AACCAGAAGAGACCTGTGCTTCACTCCTCAGGTGCAGGCTGCCTATCAGAAGGTGGTGGCTGGTGTGGCC
AATGCCCTGGCTCACAAATACCACTGAGATCTTTTTCCCTCTGCCAAAAATTATGGGGACATCATGAAGC
CCCTTGAGCATCTGACTTCTGGCTAATAAAGGAAATTTATTTTCATTGCAATAGTGTGTTGGAATTTTTT
GTGTCTCTCACTCGGAAGGACATATGGGAGGGCAAATCATTTAAAACATCAGAATGAGTATTTGGTTTAG
AGTTTGGCAACATATGCCCATATGCTGGCTGCCATGAACAAAGGTTGGCTATAAAGAGGTCATCAGTATA
TGAAACAGCCCCCTGCTGTCCATTCCTTATTCCATAGAAAAGCCTTGACTTGAGGTTAGATTTTTTTTAT
ATTTTGTTTTGTGTTATTTTTTTCTTTAACATCCCTAAAATTTTCCTTACATGTTTTACTAGCCAGATTT
TTCCTCCTCTCCTGACTACTCCCAGTCATAGCTGTCCCTCTTCTCTTATGGAGATCCCGAGCGGTGCGTT
TTTATGCTTGTAGTATTGTATAATGTTTTTAAGATCCAAGCTTCTGACCTCTTCTCTTCCTCCCACAGGG
CCTCGAGACAATTGCATCGATGGTACCAGTGAAAGTCTGCAATGAATTCGAGTTGGCGCGCCTGTCATTC
TAAATCTCTCTTTCAGCCTAAAGCTTTTTCCCCGTATCCCCCCAGGTGTCTGCAGGCTCAAAGAGCAGCG
AGAAGCGTTCAGAGGAAAGCGATCCCGTGCCACCTTCCCCGTGCCCGGGCTGTCCCCGCACGCTGCCGGC
TCGGGGATGCGGGGGGAGCGCCGGACCGGAGCGGAGCCCCGGGCGGCTCGCTGCTGCCCCCTAGCGGGGG
AGGGACGTAATTACATCCCTGGGGGCTTTGGGAGGGGGCTGTCCCCGTGAGCTCCCAGGCGCGCCTGTCA
TTCTAAATCTCTCTTTCAGCCTAAAGCTTTTTCCCCGTATCCCCCCAGGTGTCTGCAGGCTCAAAGAGCA
GCGAGAAGCGTTCAGAGGAAAGCGATCCCGTGCCACCTTCCCCGTGCCCGGGCTGTCCCCGCACGCTGCC
GGCTCGGGGATGCGGGGGGAGCGCCGGACCGGAGCGGAGCCCCGGGCGGCTCGCTGCTGCCCCCTAGCGG
GGGAGGGACGTAATTACATCCCTGGGGGCTTTGGGGGGGGGCTGTCCCCGTGAGCTCCCAGGCGCGCCAA
CTCGGTACCGTATCGATGTCGACGTTAACGCTAGTGATATCAACTTTGTATAGAAAAGTTGGCTCCGAAT
TCGCCCTTGACAGCAGAGATCCAGTTTGGTTAATTAATTGGCTCCGGTGCCCGTCAGTGGGCAGAGCGCA
CATCGCCCACAGTCCCCGAGAAGTTGTGGGGAGGGGTCGGCAATTGAACCGGTGCCTAGAGAAGGTGGCG
CGGGGTAAACTGGGAAAGTGATGTCGTGTACTGGCTCCGCCTTTTTCCCGAGGGTGGGGGAGAACCGTAT
ATAAGTGCAGTAGTCGCCGTGAACGTTCTTTTTCGCAACGGGTTTGCCGCCAGAACACAGGTAAGTGCCG
TGTGTGGTTCCCGCGGGCCTGGCCTCTTTACGGGTTATGGCCCTTGCGTGCCTTGAATTACTTCCACCTG
GCTGCAGTACGTGATTCTTGATCCCGAGCTTCGGGTTGGAAGTGGGTGGGAGAGTTCGAGGCCTTGCGCT
TAAGGAGCCCCTTCGCCTCGTGCTTGAGTTGAGGCCTGGCCTGGGCGCTGGGGCCGCCGCGTGCGAATCT
GGTGGCACCTTCGCGCCTGTCTCGCTGCTTTCGATAAGTCTCTAGCCATTTAAAATTTTTGATGACCTGC
TGCGACGCTTTTTTTCTGGCAAGATAGTCTTGTAAATGCGGGCCAAGATCTGCACACTGGTATTTCGGTT
TTTGGGGCCGCGGGCGGCGACGGGGCCCGTGCGTCCCAGCGCACATGTTCGGCGAGGCGGGGCCTGCGAG
CGCGGCCACCGAGAATCGGACGGGGGTAGTCTCAAGCTGGCCGGCCTGCTCTGGTGCCTGGCCTCGCGCC
GCCGTGTATCGCCCCGCCCTGGGCGGCAAGGCTGGCCCGGTCGGCACCAGTTGCGTGAGCGGAAAGATGG
CCGCTTCCCGGCCCTGCTGCAGGGAGCTCAAAATGGAGGACGCGGCGCTCGGGAGAGCGGGCGGGTGAGT
CACCCACACAAAGGAAAAGGGCCTTTCCGTCCTCAGCCGTCGCTTCATGTGACTCCACGGAGTACCGGGC
GCCGTCCAGGCACCTCGATTAGTTCTCGAGCTTTTGGAGTACGTCGTCTTTAGGTTGGGGGGAGGGGTTT
TATGCGATGGAGTTTCCCCACACTGAGTGGGTGGAGACTGAAGTTAGGCCAGCTTGGCACTTGATGTAAT
TCTCCTTGGAATTTGCCCTTTTTGAGTTTGGATCTTGGTTCATTCTCAAGCCTCAGACAGTGGTTCAAAG
TTTTTTTCTTCCATTTCAGGTGTCGTGAGAAGGGCGAATTCGACCCAAGTTTGTACAAAAAAGCAGGCTC
GCCACCATGGTGAGCAAGGGCGAGGAGCTGTTCACCGGGGTGGTGCCCATCCTGGTCGAGCTGGACGGCG
ACGTAAACGGCCACAAGTTCAGCGTGAGGGGCGAGGGCGAGGGCGATGCCACCAACGGCAAGCTGACCCT
GAAGTTCATCTGCACCACCGGCAAGCTGCCCGTGCCCTGGCCCACCCTCGTGACCACCCTGAGCCACGGC
GTGCAGTGCTTCGCCCGCTACCCCGACCACATGAAGCAGCACGACTTCTTCAAGTCCGCCATGCCCGAAG
GCTACGTCCAGGAGCGCACCATCTTCTTCAAGGACGACGGCACCTACAAGACCCGCGCCGAGGTGAAGTT
CGAGGGCGACACCCTAGTGAACCGCATCGAGCTGAAGGGCGTCGACTTCAAGGAGGACGGCAACATCCTG
GGGCACAAGCTGGAGTACAACTTCAACAGCCACAACATCTATATCATGGCCGTCAAGCAGAAGAACGGCA
TCAAGGTGAACTTCAAGATCCGCCACAACGTGGAGGACGGCAGCGTGCAGCTCGCCGACCACTACCAGCA
GAACACCCCCATCGGCGACGGCCCCGTGCTGCTGCCCGACAGCCACTACCTGAGCACCCAGTCCGTGCTG
AGCAAAGACCCCAACGAGAAGCGCGATCACATGGTCCTGCTGGAGTTCCGCACCGCCGCCGGGATCACTC
TCGGCATGGACGAGCTGTACAAGTAATACCACCCAGCTTTCTTGTACAAAGTGGTACGCGTGAATTCACT
CCTCAGGTGCAGGCTGCCTATCAGAAGGTGGTGGCTGGTGTGGCCAATGCCCTGGCTCACAAATACCACT
GAGATCTTTTTCCCTCTGCCAAAAATTATGGGGACATCATGAAGCCCCTTGAGCATCTGACTTCTGGCTA
ATAAAGGAAATTTATTTTCATTGCAATAGTGTGTTGGAATTTTTTGTGTCTCTCACTCGGAAGGACATAT
GGGAGGGCAAATCATTTAAAACATCAGAATGAGTATTTGGTTTAGAGTTTGGCAACATATGCCCATATGC
TGGCTGCCATGAACAAAGGTTGGCTATAAAGAGGTCATCAGTATATGAAACAGCCCCCTGCTGTCCATTC
CTTATTCCATAGAAAAGCCTTGACTTGAGGTTAGATTTTTTTTATATTTTGTTTTGTGTTATTTTTTTCT
TTAACATCCCTAAAATTTTCCTTACATGTTTTACTAGCCAGATTTTTCCTCCTCTCCTGACTACTCCCAG
TCATAGCTGTCCCTCTTCTCTTATGGAGATCCCTCGACCTGCAGCCCAAGCTTGGCGTAATCATGGTCAT
AGCTGTTTCCTGTGTGAAATTGTTATCCGCTCACAATTCCACACAACATACGAGCCGGAAGCATAAAGTG
TAAAGCCTGGGGTGCCTAATGAGTGAGCTAACTCACATTAATTGCGTTGCGCTCACTGCCCGCTTTCCAG
TCGGGAAACCTGTCGTGCCAGCGGATCGACAGTACTAAGCTTGGTCTAATACCCAATCTCTCGTCTTATC
CAGATGTTTTATACGCCTCTGGCCCGTGTCTCAAAATCTCTGATGTTACATTGCACAAGATAAAATAATA
TCATCATGAACAATAAAACTGTCTGCTTACATAAACAGTAATACAAGGGGTGTTATGAGCCATATTCAAC
GGGAAACGTCGAGGCCGCGATTAAATTCCAACATGGATGCTGATTTATATGGGTATAAATGGGCTCGCGA
TAATGTCGGGCAATCAGGTGCGACAATCTATCGCTTGTATGGGAAGCCCGATGCGCCAGAGTTGTTTCTG
AAACATGGCAAAGGTAGCGTTGCCAATGATGTTACAGATGAGATGGTCAGACTAAACTGGCTGACGGAAT
TTATGCCTCTTCCGACCATCAAGCATTTTATCCGTACTCCTGATGATGCATGGTTACTCACCACTGCGAT
CCCCGGAAAAACAGCATTCCAGGTATTAGAAGAATATCCTGATTCAGGTGAAAATATTGTTGATGCGCTG
GCAGTGTTCCTGCGCCGGTTGCATTCGATTCCTGTTTGTAATTGTCCTTTTAACAGCGATCGCGTATTTC
GTCTCGCTCAGGCGCAATCACGAATGAATAACGGTTTGGTTGATGCGAGTGATTTTGATGACGAGCGTAA
TGGCTGGCCTGTTGAACAAGTCTGGAAAGAAATGCATAAACTTTTGCCATTCTCACCGGATTCAGTCGTC
ACTCATGGTGATTTCTCACTTGATAACCTTATTTTTGACGAGGGGAAATTAATAGGTTGTATTGATGTTG
GACGAGTCGGAATCGCAGACCGATACCAGGATCTTGCCATCCTATGGAACTGCCTCGGTGAGTTTTCTCC
TTCATTACAGAAACGGCTTTTTCAAAAATATGGTATTGATAATCCTGATATGAATAAATTGCAGTTTCAT
TTGATGCTCGATGAGTTTTTCTAATCAGAATTGGTTAATTGGTTGTAACACTGGCAGAGCATTACGCTGA
CTTGACGGGACGGCGCAAGCTCATGACCAAAATCCCTTAACGTGAGTTACGCGTCGTTCCACTGAGCGTC
AGAGGTATCACTAGTATTACAGAGGTAAGTTATAACAGTCGCCTAACCC
Features (pLannotate 1.2.2; 28 found; start..end, strand, type, name):
     87..675     -  rep_origin     ori: high-copy-number ColE1/pMB1/pBR322/pUC origin of replication
    846..1706    -  CDS            AmpR: β-lactamase; bla; confers resistance to ampicillin, carbenicillin, and related antibiotics
   1707..1778    -  promoter       AmpR promoter: bla
   1857..2456    +  CDS            PuroR: puromycin N-acetyltransferase; pac from Streptomyces alboniger; confers resistance to puromycin
   2461..2541    +  CDS            HBB (fragment): HBB_PONPY - Experimental evidence at transcript level: Swiss-Prot protein existence level 2. Involved in oxygen transport from the lung to the various peripheral tissues. From Pongo pygmaeus (Bornean orangutan).
   2612..2667    +  polyA_signal   β-globin poly(A) signal: rabbit β-globin polyadenylation signal (Gil and Proudfoot, 1987)
   3646..3666    +  protein_bind   attB4: mutant version of attB; core recombination site for the Gateway® BP reaction BP Clonase™
   3734..3945    +  promoter       EF-1α core promoter: core promoter for human elongation factor EF-1α
   3946..4884    +  intron         EF-1α intron A: intron upstream of the start codon of human EF-1α
   4911..4931    +  protein_bind   attB1: mutant version of attB; core recombination site for the Gateway® BP reaction BP Clonase™
   4951..5646    +  CDS            mKate2: mKate2 is a basic (constitutively fluorescent) red fluorescent protein published in 2009, derived from Entacmaea quadricolor. It is reported to be a rapidly-maturing monomer with moderate acid sensitivity.
   5666..5690    -  protein_bind   attB2: mutant version of attB; recombination site for the Gateway® BP reaction BP Clonase™
   5830..5904    +  CDS            HBB (fragment): HBB_PONPY - Experimental evidence at transcript level: Swiss-Prot protein existence level 2. Involved in oxygen transport from the lung to the various peripheral tissues. From Pongo pygmaeus (Bornean orangutan).
   5975..6030    +  polyA_signal   β-globin poly(A) signal: rabbit β-globin polyadenylation signal (Gil and Proudfoot, 1987)
   6414..6439    +  misc_feature   SA: splice acceptor site
   7111..7131    +  protein_bind   attB4: mutant version of attB; core recombination site for the Gateway® BP reaction BP Clonase™
   7199..7410    +  promoter       EF-1α core promoter: core promoter for human elongation factor EF-1α
   7411..8349    +  intron         EF-1α intron A: intron upstream of the start codon of human EF-1α
   8376..8396    +  protein_bind   attB1: mutant version of attB; core recombination site for the Gateway® BP reaction BP Clonase™
   8407..9123    +  CDS            EBFP2: EBFP2 is a basic (constitutively fluorescent) blue fluorescent protein published in 2007, derived from Aequorea victoria. It is reported to be a rapidly-maturing monomer with moderate acid sensitivity.
   9131..9155    -  protein_bind   attB2: mutant version of attB; recombination site for the Gateway® BP reaction BP Clonase™
   9159..9239    +  CDS            HBB (fragment): HBB_PONPY - Experimental evidence at transcript level: Swiss-Prot protein existence level 2. Involved in oxygen transport from the lung to the various peripheral tissues. From Pongo pygmaeus (Bornean orangutan).
   9310..9365    +  polyA_signal   β-globin poly(A) signal: rabbit β-globin polyadenylation signal (Gil and Proudfoot, 1987)
   9748..9770    -  protein_bind   lac operator (fragment): The lac repressor binds to the lac operator to inhibit transcription in E. coli. This inhibition can be relieved by adding lactose or isopropyl-β-D-thiogalactopyranoside (IPTG). lac repressor encoded by lacI
   9774..9804    -  promoter       lac promoter: promoter for the E. coli lac operon
   9819..9840    -  protein_bind   CAP binding site: CAP binding activates transcription in the presence of cAMP. E. coli catabolite activator protein
   9853..9892    -  CDS            lacI (fragment): lac repressor; lacI; The lac repressor binds to the lac operator to inhibit transcription in E. coli. This inhibition can be relieved by adding lactose or isopropyl-β-D-thiogalactopyranoside (IPTG).
  10065..10874   +  CDS            KanR: aminoglycoside phosphotransferase; aph(3')-Ia; confers resistance to kanamycin in bacteria or G418 (Geneticin®) in eukaryotes
