[The description below was written by a language model from this plasmid's Addgene catalogue record and pLannotate feature annotations shown in this document.]
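Description:
LSB-hsa-miR-431-5p is an 11,039 nt mammalian expression plasmid built on the Low Sensor Backbone (LSB) and designed as a two-colour fluorescent sensor of microRNA activity. It is propagated in E. coli from a high-copy ColE1/pUC-type origin and carries both an ampicillin resistance gene (β-lactamase with its own promoter) and a kanamycin resistance gene (aph(3')-Ia), with both antibiotics listed for selection. Remnants of a lac promoter/operator region are also annotated in the backbone.

The payload consists of two parallel transcription units with the same architecture: a human EF-1α core promoter with its intron A, a fluorescent protein coding sequence flanked by Gateway attB1/attB2 scars (with attB4 upstream of the promoter), and a rabbit β-globin polyadenylation region. One unit expresses the red protein mKate2, and according to the record it carries a target site for human miR-431-5p in its 3' UTR; the target itself is not annotated in the feature table, but would fall in the gap between the mKate2 cassette and its poly(A) region. The second unit expresses EBFP2 without a target site and serves as an internal reference. When miR-431-5p is active in transfected cells, mKate2 is repressed relative to EBFP2, giving a ratiometric readout that normalises for plasmid dose. A puromycin N-acetyltransferase gene with its own β-globin poly(A) permits puromycin selection; no dedicated mammalian promoter for it is annotated. The depositor notes that the repeated poly(A) elements make the plasmid inherently unstable. There are also small discrepancies between the deposited sequence and the physical plasmid, including 10 bp insertions flanking the puromycin coding region that do not affect selection.
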