Addgene plasmid #103524: LSB-hsa-miR-431-5p
Purpose: Used to sense miRNA activity using fluorescence based tools. hsa-miR-431-5p target in 3' UTR of of mKate. miRNA activity can be measured by the repression of mKate2 relative to EBFP2 fluorescent proteins . Plasmid is inherently unstable; please see Depositor Comments
Depositing lab: Ron Weiss. Depositing organization: Massachusetts Institute of Technology. Publication: A mixed antagonistic/synergistic miRNA repression model enables accurate predictions of multi-input miRNA sensor activity. Gam JJ, Babb J, Weiss R. Nat Commun. 2018 Jun 22;9(1):2430. doi: 10.1038/s41467-018-04575-0. PubMed 29934631.
Backbone
  Vector backbone: Low Sensor Backbone (LSB)
  Vector type: Mammalian Expression, Synthetic Biology
Growth in bacteria
  Bacterial resistance: Ampicillin and Kanamycin, 100 & 50 μg/mL
  Growth temperature: 30°C
  Growth strain: NEB Stable
  Copy number: High Copy
Gene/Insert
  Gene/Insert name: hsa-miR-431-5p target
  Species: H. sapiens (human)
  Entrez Gene: MIR431 (a.k.a. MIRN431, hsa-mir-431, miRNA431, mir-431)
  Promoter: EF-1a
  Cloning method: Gibson Cloning
Terms and licenses: Academic/Nonprofit Terms; Industry Terms: Not Available to Industry
Depositor comments: Please note that this plasmid is inherently unstable due to a repeating poly A element. We recommend performing a diagnostic digest on multiple colonies upon receipt. The depositors would like to note the presence of several discrepancies between the depositor sequence and physical plasmid sequence. In particular, the sequences upstream and downstream of the puromycin coding region have 10 bp insertions which do not affect the ability to perform puromycin selection. The sequences for those regions within the physical plasmids are as follows: Upstream of Puro: GAATTCGACCGCCTGTCTCAAGGTGCCACC; Downstream of Puro: GCTTTGAGACTACGCGTGAATTCACTCCTC.
How to cite: LSB-hsa-miR-431-5p was a gift from Ron Weiss (Addgene plasmid # 103524 ; http://n2t.net/addgene:103524 ; RRID:Addgene_103524)
