>Addgene plasmid #103524 | LSB-hsa-miR-431-5p | depositor partial sequence | sequence record 196096 | hsa-miR-431-5p target
TGCATGACGGCCTGCAAGACA
