>Addgene plasmid #103524 | LSB-hsa-miR-431-5p | addgene partial sequence | sequence record 272177 | mKate2-F 5'-ACCCGCTAAGAACCTCAAGA-3'
TCAAGGAGGCCGACAAAGAGACATACGTCGAGCAGCACGAGGTGGCTGTGGCCAGATACTGCGACCTCCC
TAGCAAACTGGGGCACAAACTTAATTGAGAATTCTACCACCCAGCTTTCTTGTACAAAGTGGTACGTCTC
AAGACCAGAGGTCTCTGCTTGACTAAATTGCATGACGGCCTGCAAGACATGCATGACGGCCTGCAAGACA
TGCATGACGGCCTGCAAGACATGCATGACGGCCTGCAAGACACAACCAGAAGAGACCTGTGCTTCACTCC
TCAGGTGCAGGCTGCCTATCAGAAGGTGGTGGCTGGTGTGGCCAATGCCCTGGCTCACAAATACCACTGA
GATCTTTTTCCCTCTGCCAAAAATTATGGGGACATCATGAAGCCCCTTGAGCATCTGACTTCTGGCTAAT
AAAGGAAATTTATTTTCATTGCAATAGTGTGTTGGAATTTTTTGTGTCTCTCACTCGGAAGGACATATGG
GAGGGCAAATCATTTAAAACATCAGAATGAGTATTT
